>Addgene plasmid #238386 | eOYW005 | addgene full sequence | sequence record 492415 | Addgene NGS Result
GAAGATCCTTTGATCTTTTCTACGGGGTCTGACGCTCAGTGGAACGAAAACTCACGTTAAGGGATTTTGG
TCATGAGATTATCAAAAAGGATCTTCACCTAGATCCTTTTAAATTAAAAATGAAGTTTTAAATCAATCTA
AAGTATATATGAGTAAACTTGGTCTGACAGTTACCAATGCTTAATCAGTGAGGCACCTATCTCAGCGATC
TGTCTATTTCGTTCATCCATAGTTGCCTGACTCCCCGTCGTGTAGATAACTACGATACGGGAGGGCTTAC
CATCTGGCCCCAGTGCTGCAATGATACCGCGAGACCCACGCTCACCGGCTCCAGATTTATCAGCAATAAA
CCAGCCAGCCGGAAGGGCCGAGCGCAGAAGTGGTCCTGCAACTTTATCCGCCTCCATCCAGTCTATTAAT
TGTTGCCGGGAAGCTAGAGTAAGTAGTTCGCCAGTTAATAGTTTGCGCAACGTTGTTGCCATTGCTACAG
GCATCGTGGTGTCACGCTCGTCGTTTGGTATGGCTTCATTCAGCTCCGGTTCCCAACGATCAAGGCGAGT
TACATGATCCCCCATGTTGTGCAAAAAAGCGGTTAGCTCCTTCGGTCCTCCGATCGTTGTCAGAAGTAAG
TTGGCCGCAGTGTTATCACTCATGGTTATGGCAGCACTGCATAATTCTCTTACTGTCATGCCATCCGTAA
GATGCTTTTCTGTGACTGGTGAGTACTCAACCAAGTCATTCTGAGAATAGTGTATGCGGCGACCGAGTTG
CTCTTGCCCGGCGTCAATACGGGATAATACCGCGCCACATAGCAGAACTTTAAAAGTGCTCATCATTGGA
AAACGTTCTTCGGGGCGAAAACTCTCAAGGATCTTACCGCTGTTGAGATCCAGTTCGATGTAACCCACTC
GTGCACCCAACTGATCTTCAGCATCTTTTACTTTCACCAGCGTTTCTGGGTGAGCAAAAACAGGAAGGCA
AAATGCCGCAAAAAAGGGAATAAGGGCGACACGGAAATGTTGAATACTCATACTCTTCCTTTTTCAATAT
TATTGAAGCATTTATCAGGGTTATTGTCTCATGAGCGGATACATATTTGAATGTATTTAGAAAAATAAAC
AAATAGGGGTTCCGCGCACATTTCCCCGAAAAGTGCCACCTGAATTAATTCGAGCTCGCCCAAACATAAC
AGGAAGAAAAATGCCCCGCTGTGGGCGGACAAAATAGTTGGGAACTGGGAGGGGTGGAAATGGAGTTTTT
AAGGATTATTTAGGGAAGAGTGACAAAATAGATGGGAACTGGGTGTAGCGTCGTAAGCTAATACGAAAAT
TAAAAATGACAAAATAGTTTGGAACTAGATTTCACTTATCTGGTTGGCCTGCAGGGGGGGGGGGAAAGCC
ACGTTGTGTCTCAAAATCTCTGATGTTACATTGCACAAGATAAAAATATATCATCATGAACAATAAAACT
GTCTGCTTACATAAACAGTAATACAAGGGGTGTTATGAGCCATATTCAACGGGAAACGTCTTGCTCGAGG
CCGCGATTAAATTCCAACATGGATGCTGATTTATATGGGTATAAATGGGCTCGCGATAATGTCGGGCAAT
CAGGTGCGACAATCTATCGATTGTATGGGAAGCCCGATGCGCCAGAGTTGTTTCTGAAACATGGCAAAGG
TAGCGTTGCCAATGATGTTACAGATGAGATGGTCAGACTAAACTGGCTGACGGAATTTATGCCTCTTCCG
ACCATCAAGCATTTTATCCGTACTCCTGATGATGCATGGTTACTCACCACTGCGATCCCCGGGAAAACAG
CATTCCAGGTATTAGAAGAATATCCTGATTCAGGTGAAAATATTGTTGATGCGCTGGCAGTGTTCCTGCG
CCGGTTGCATTCGATTCCTGTTTGTAATTGTCCTTTTAACAGCGATCGCGTATTTCGTCTCGCTCAGGCG
CAATCACGAATGAATAACGGTTTGGTTGATGCGAGTGATTTTGATGACGAGCGTAATGGCTGGCCTGTTG
AACAAGTCTGGAAAGAAATGCATAAGCTTTTGCCATTCTCACCGGATTCAGTCGTCACTCATGGTGATTT
CTCACTTGATAACCTTATTTTTGACGAGGGGAAATTAATAGGTTGTATTGATGTTGGACGAGTCGGAATC
GCAGACCGATACCAGGATCTTGCCATCCTATGGAACTGCCTCGGTGAGTTTTCTCCTTCATTACAGAAAC
GGCTTTTTCAAAAATATGGTATTGATAATCCTGATATGAATAAATTGCAGTTTCATTTGATGCTCGATGA
GTTTTTCTAATCAGAATTGGTTAATTGGTTGTAACACTGGCAGAGCATTACGCTGACTTGACGGGACGGC
GGCTTTGTTGAATAAATCGAACTTTTGCTGAGTTGAAGGATCAGATCACGCATCTTCCCGACAACGCAGA
CCGTTCCGTGGCAAAGCAAAAGTTCAAAATCACCAACTGGTCCACCTACAACAAAGCTCTCATCAACCGT
GGCTCCCTCACTTTCTGGCTGGATGATGGGGCGATTCAGGCCTGGTATGAGTCAGCAACACCTTCTTCAC
GAGGCAGACCTCAGCGCCCCCCCCCCCCTGCAGGTCGACTAGAGTCGGGGATCCGGTGATTGATTGAGCA
AGCTTTATGCTTGTAAACCGTTTTGTGAAAAAATTTTTAAAATAAAAAAGGGGACCTCTAGGGTCCCCAA
TTAATTAGTAATATAATCTATTAAAGGTCATTCAAAAGGTCATCCACCGGATCAATTCCCCTGCTCGCGC
AGGCTGGGTGCCAAGCTCTCGGGTAACATCAAGGCCCGATCCTTGGAGCCCTTGCCCTCCCGCACGATGA
TCGT
[255 nt withheld, positions 2875-3129]
CGTGGAGACCGAAACCTTGCGCTCGTTCGCCAGCCAGGACAGAAATGCCTCGACTTCGCTGCTGCCCAAG
GTTGCCGGGTGACGCACACCGTGGAAACGGATGAAGGCACGAACCCAGTGGACATAAGCCTGTTCGGTTC
GTAAGCTGTAATGCAAGTAGCGTATGCGCTCACGCAACTGGTCCAGAACCTTGACCGAACGCAGCGGTGG
TAACGGCGCAGTGGCGGTTTTCATGGCTTGTTATGACTGTTTTTTTGGGGTACAGTCTATGCCTCGGGCA
TCCAAGCAGCAAGCGCGTTACGCCGTGGGTCGATGTTTGTGTCTAACAATTCGTTCAAGCCGACGCCGCT
TCGCGGCGCGGCTTAACTCAAGCGTTAGATGCACTAAGCACATAATTGCTCACAGCCAAACTATCAGGTC
AAGTCTGCTTTTATTATTTTTAAGCGTGCATAATAAGCCCTACACAAATTGGGAGATATATCATGAAAGG
CTGGCTTTTTCTTGTTATCGCAATAGTTGGCGAAGTAATCGCAACATCCGCATTAAAATCTAGCGAGGGC
TTTACTAAGCTGATCCGGTGGATGACCTTTTGAATGACCTTTAATAGATTATATTACTAATTAATTGGGG
ACCCTAGAGGTCCCCTTTTTTATTTTAAAAATTTTTTCACAAAACGGTTTACAAGCATAAAGCTTGCTCA
ATCAATCACCGGATCCCGACGGGCCCGGTACCGCGGCCGCGCGAATTCGAGCTCGGTACCATTTATCAGG
GTTATTGTCTCATGAGCGGATACATATTTGAATGTATTTAGAAAAATAAACAAATAGGGGTTCCGCGCAC
ATTTCCCCGAAAAGTGCCACCTGACGTCTAAGAAACCATTATTATCATGACATTAACCTATAAAAATAGG
CGTATCACGAGGCCCTTTCGTCTTCACCTCGAGAACATTACTCGCATCCATTCTCAGGCTGTCTCGTCTC
GTCTCGGAGTTTACGGCTAGCTCAGCCCTAGGTATTATGCTAGCTACTAGAGAAAGAGGAGAAATACTAA
ATGAGCGAGCTGATCAAGGAGAACATGCACATGAAGCTGTACATGGAGGGCACCGTGAACAACCACCACT
TCAAGTGCACATCCGAGGGCGAAGGCAAGCCCTACGAGGGCACCCAGACCATGAAGATCAAGGTGGTCGA
GGGCGGCCCTCTCCCCTTCGCCTTCGACATCCTGGCTACCAGCTTCATGTACGGCAGCAAAGCCTTCATC
AACCACACCCAGGGCATCCCCGACTTCTTTAAGCAGTCCTTCCCTGAGGGCTTCACATGGGAGAGAATCA
CCACATACGAAGACGGGGGCGTGCTGACCGCTACCCAGGACACCAGCTTCCAGAACGGCTGCATCATCTA
CAACGTCAAGATCAACGGGGTGAACTTCCCATCCAACGGCCCTGTGATGCAGAAGAAAACACGCGGCTGG
GAGGCCAACACCGAGATGCTGTACCCCGCTGACGGCGGCCTGAGAGGCCACAGCCAGATGGCCCTGAAGC
TCGTGGGCGGGGGCTACCTGCACTGCTCCTTCAAGACCACATACAGATCCAAGAAACCCGCTAAGAACCT
CAAGATGCCCGGCTTCCACTTCGTGGACCACAGACTGGAAAGAATCAAGGAGGCCGACAAAGAAACGTAC
GTCGAGCAGCACGAGATGGCTGTGGCCAAGTACTGCGACCTCCCTAGCAAACTGGGGCACAGATGAAGGT
GACTCCTGTTGATAGATCCAGTAATGACCTCAGAACTCCATCTGGATTTGTTCAGAACGCTCGGTTGCCG
CCGGGCGTTTTTTATTGGTGAGAATGCTTCCAGGATACATAGATTACCACAACTCCGAGCCCTTCCACCC
CAAGCTAGCTTGGAGGACAAATCCGCCGCTAGGAGCTTGCGGCCGCCTTAAGACGCGTGGATCCCCGGGA
ATTTCGACCCCACGCCCCTCTTTAATACGACGGGCAATTTGCACTTCAGAAAATGAAGAGTTTGCTTTAG
CCATAACAAAAGTCCAGTATGCTTTTTCACAGCATAACTGGACTGATTTCAGTTTACAACTATTCTGTCT
AGTTTAAGACTTTATTGTCATAGTTTAGATCTATTTTGTTCAGTTTAAGACTTTATTGTCCGCCCACACC
CGCTTACGCAGGGCATCCATTTATTACTCAACCGTAACCGATTTTGCCAGGTTACGCGGCTGGTCCTCTA
GAATTCCCATGTCAGCCGTTAAGTGTTCCTGTGTCACTCAAAATTGCTTTGAGAGGCTCTAAGGGCTTCT
CAGTGCGTTACATCCCTGGCTTGTTGTCCACAACCGTTAAACCTTAAAAGCTTTAAAAGCCTTATATATT
CTTTTTTTTCTTATAAAACTTAAAACCTTAGAGGCTATTTAAGTTGCTGATTTATATTAATTTTATTGTT
CAAACATGAGAGCTTAGTACGTGAAACATGAGAGCTTAGTACGTTAGCCATGAGAGCTTAGTACGTTAGC
CATGAGGGTTTAGTTCGTTAAACATGAGAGCTTAGTACGTTAAACATGAGAGCTTAGTACGTGAAACATG
AGAGCTTAGTACGTACTATCAACAGGTTGAACTGCTGATCTTCAGATCCTCTACGCCGGACGCATCGTGG
CCGGATCGGGGGGGGGGGGCGCTCGGTCTTGCCTTGCTCGTCGGTGATGTACTTCACCAGCTCCGCGAAG
TCGCTCTTCTTGATGGAGCGCATGGGGACGTGCTTGGCAATCACGCGCACCCCCCGGCCGTTTTAGCGGC
TAAAAAAGTCATGGCTCTGCCCTCGGGCGGACCACGCCCATCATGACCTTGCCAAGCTCGTCCTGCTTCT
CTTCGATCTTCGCCAGCAGGGCGAGGATCGTGGCATCACCGAACCGCGCCGTGCGCGGGTCGTCGGTGAG
CCAGAGTTTCAGCAGGCCGCCCAGGCGGCCCAGGTCGCCATTGATGCGGGCCAGCTCGCGGACGTGCTCA
TAGTCCACGACGCCCGTGATTTTGTAGCCCTGGCCGACGGCCAGCAGGTAGGCCGACAGGCTCATGCCGG
CCGCCGCCGCCTTTTCCTCAATCGCTCTTCGTTCGTCTGGAAGGCAGTACACCTTGATAGGTGGGCTGCC
CTTCCTGGTTGGCTTGGTTTCATCAGCCATCCGCTTGCCCTCATCTGTTACGCCGGCGGTAGCCGGCCAG
CCTCGCAGAGCAGGATTCCCGTTGAGCACCGCCAGGTGCGAATAAGGGACAGTGAAGAAGGAACACCCGC
TCGCGGGTGGGCCTACTTCACCTATCCTGCCCGGCTGACGCCGTTGGATACACCAAGGAAAGTCTACACG
AACCCTTTGGCAAAATCCTGTATATCGTGCGAAAAAGGATGGATATACCGAAAAAATCGCTATAATGACC
CCGAAGCAGGGTTATGCAGCGGAAAAGCGCTTTCTCATAGCTCACGCTGTAGGTATCTCAGTTCGGTGTA
GGTCGTTCGCTCCAAGCTGGGCTGTGTGCACGAACCCCCCGTTCAGCCCGACCGCTGCGCCTTATCCGGT
AACTATCGTCTTGAGTCCAACCCGGTAAGACACGACTTATCGCCACTGGCAGCAGCCACTGGTAACAGGA
TTAGCAGAGCGAGGTATGTAGGCGGTGCTACAGAGTTCTTGAAGTGGTGGCCTAACTACGGCTACACTAG
AAGAACAGTATTTGGTATCTGCGCTCTGCTGAAGCCAGTTACCTTCGGAAAAAGAGTTGGTAGCTCTTGA
TCCGGCAAACAAACCACCGCTGGTAGCGGTGGTTTTTTTGTTTGCAAGCAGCAGATTACGCGCAGAAAAA
AAGGATCTCAA
Features (pLannotate 1.2.2; 17 found; start..end, strand, type, name):
    171..1031    -  CDS            AmpR: β-lactamase; bla; confers resistance to ampicillin, carbenicillin, and related antibiotics
   1032..1136    -  promoter       AmpR promoter: bla
   1210..1375    +  mobile_element Tn7L: mini-Tn7 element (left end of the Tn7 transposon) Tn7
   1505..2320    +  CDS            KanR: aminoglycoside phosphotransferase; aph(3')-Ia; confers resistance to kanamycin in bacteria or G418 (Geneticin®) in eukaryotes
   2461..2607    +  CDS            TRA2_ECOLX (fragment): Protein predicted: Swiss-Prot protein existence level 4. Required for transposition of transposon Tn903. From Escherichia coli.
   2791..3363    -  CDS            int (fragment) (sequence partly withheld): INT2_ECOLX - Protein inferred from homology: Swiss-Prot protein existence level 3. Putative integrase believed to be involved in the insertion of antibiotic resistance genes into plasmids and transposons. From Escherichia coli.
   3612..3701    +  CDS            qacE (fragment): QACE_ECOLX - Protein inferred from homology: Swiss-Prot protein existence level 3. Multidrug exporter. Is implicated for the resistance to bacteriocidal quaternary ammonium compounds. From Escherichia coli.
   3872..3889    +  misc_feature   MCS (fragment): pUC18/19 multiple cloning site
   3889..3966    -  promoter       AmpR promoter (fragment): bla
   4180..4872    +  CDS            TurboRFP: TurboRFP is a basic (constitutively fluorescent) orange fluorescent protein published in 2007, derived from Entacmaea quadricolor. It has low acid sensitivity.
   4880..4974    +  terminator     lambda t0 terminator: transcription terminator from phage lambda
   5099..5297    +  mobile_element Tn7R (fragment): mini-Tn7 element (right end of the Tn7 transposon) Tn7
   5379..5767    -  rep_origin     R6K γ ori: γ replication origin from E. coli plasmid R6K; requires the R6K initiator protein pi for replication
   5808..5900    -  CDS            traI (fragment): TRAI6_ECOLX - Experimental evidence at protein level: Swiss-Prot protein existence level 1. The initiation process of transfer DNA synthesis requires the interaction of at least three plasmid-specific components (TraH, I, and J) at the transfer origin resulting in the assembly of a specialised nucleoprotein complex - the relaxosome. Site- and strand-specific cleavage at the transfer origin is dependent on TraI and TraJ. From Escherichia coli.
   5938..6309    -  CDS            traJ: oriT-recognizing protein; traJ
   6342..6451    -  oriT           oriT: incP origin of transfer
   6586..6990    -  rep_origin     ori (fragment): high-copy-number ColE1/pMB1/pBR322/pUC origin of replication
