[The description below was written by a language model from this plasmid's Addgene catalogue record and pLannotate feature annotations shown in this document.]
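Description:
eOYW005 is a bacterial expression plasmid built on the EML002 backbone, from a DNA part library developed for engineering the nematode-symbiotic bacterium Xenorhabdus griffiniae. Its annotated architecture is that of a mobilizable mini-Tn7 delivery vector. Replication relies on the R6K γ origin, which needs the pi initiator protein and explains why the plasmid is maintained at low copy in a pir+ E. coli strain. A fragment of a ColE1/pUC-type origin is also annotated, but only as a partial feature. An incP oriT with traJ and a traI fragment should allow conjugative transfer when transfer functions are supplied in trans. Selection is with ampicillin and kanamycin: the β-lactamase gene and its promoter lie on the backbone outside the transposon ends, while the aph(3')-Ia kanamycin resistance gene sits between Tn7L and Tn7R.

The insert, recorded as UNS1-P3d-U3d-TurboRFP-t0-UNSX, is a synthetic constitutive reporter cassette that also lies within the Tn7 ends. It places the TurboRFP coding sequence (an orange-red fluorescent protein derived from Entacmaea quadricolor) upstream of the phage lambda t0 terminator, flanked by unique nucleotide sequences used for assembly. P3d and U3d are presumably the library's promoter and 5' UTR/ribosome-binding parts, although the record does not define them; a fragment resembling the bla promoter is annotated just upstream of the reporter. Short fragments of integron integrase, qacE and Tn903 sequences are also annotated within the transposon, probably as remnants of the backbone's construction. No Tn7 transposase genes are annotated, so chromosomal insertion would presumably require a helper source. The stated purpose is a constitutive TurboRFP Golden Gate construct, although the recorded cloning method is Gibson assembly.
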