Addgene plasmid #238386: eOYW005
Purpose: TurboRFP constitutive Golden Gate construct
Depositing lab: Richard Murray. Depositing organization: California Institute of Technology. Publication: A DNA Part Library for Reliable Engineering of the Emerging Model Nematode Symbiotic Bacterium Xenorhabdus griffiniae HGB2511. Larsson EM, Wang OY, Murray RM. ACS Synth Biol. 2025 Oct 17;14(10):4122-4126. doi: 10.1021/acssynbio.5c00414. Epub 2025 Sep 25. PubMed 40998411.
Backbone
  Vector backbone: EML002
  Vector type: Bacterial Expression
Growth in bacteria
  Bacterial resistance: Ampicillin and Kanamycin, 100 & 50 μg/mL
  Growth temperature: 37°C
  Growth strain: pir2+
  Copy number: Low Copy
Gene/Insert
  Gene/Insert name: UNS1-P3d-U3d-TurboRFP-t0-UNSX
  Species: Synthetic
  Cloning method: Gibson Cloning
Terms and licenses: Academic/Nonprofit Terms; Industry Terms: Not Available to Industry
Depositor comments: Please visit https://doi.org/10.1101/2025.06.09.658710 for bioRxiv preprint.
How to cite: eOYW005 was a gift from Richard Murray (Addgene plasmid # 238386 ; http://n2t.net/addgene:238386 ; RRID:Addgene_238386)
